>Addgene plasmid #49027 | pYEXC3GH | depositor full sequence | sequence record 71983 | pYEXC3GH sequence 8354 bps
ACGGATTAGAAGCCGCCGAGCGGGTGACAGCCCTCCGAAGGAAGACTCTCCTCCGTGCGTCCTCGTCTTC
ACCGGTCGCGTTCCTGAAACGCAGATGTGCCTCGCGCCGCACTGCTCCGAACAATAAAGATTCTACAATA
CTAGCTTTTATGGTTATGAAGAGGAAAAATTGGCAGTAACCTGGCCCCACAAACCTTCAAATGAACGAAT
CAAATTAACAACCATAGGATGATAATGCGATTAGTTTTTTAGCCTTATTTCTGGGGTAATTAATCAGCGA
AGCGATGATTTTTGATCTATTAACAGATATATAAATGCAAAAACTGCATAACCACTTTAACTAATACTTT
CAACATTTTCGGTTTGTATTACTTCTTATTCAAATGTAATAAAAGTATCAACAAAAAATTGTTAATATAC
CTCTATACTTTAACGTCAAGGAGAAAAAACCCCGGATCGGACTACTAGCAGCTGTAATACGACTCACTAT
AGGGAATATTAAGCTTGGTACCTTAACCATGAGTAGAAGAGCGAGCTGCAGACTGGCTGTGTATAAGGGA
GCCTGACATTTATATTCCCCAGAACATCAGGTTAATGGCGTTTTTGATGTCATTTTCGCGGTGGCTGAGA
TCAGCCACTTCTTCCCCGATAACGGAGACCGGCACACTGGCCATATCGGTGGTCATCATGCGCCAGCTTT
CATCCCCGATATGCACCACCGGGTAAAGTTCACGGGAGACTTTATCTGACAGCAGACGTGCACTGGCCAG
GGGGATCACCATCCGTCGCCCGGGCGTGTCAATAATATCACTCTGTACATCCACAAACAGACGATAACGG
CTCTCTCTTTTATAGGTGTAAACCTTAAACTGCATTTCACCAGCCCCTGTTCTCGTCAGCAAAAGAGCCG
TTCATTTCAATAAACCGGGCGACCTCAGCCATCCCTTCCTGATTTTCCGCTTTCCAGCGTTCGGCACGCA
GACGACGGGCTTCATTCTGCATGGTTGTGCTTACCAGACCGGAGATATTGACATCATATATGCCTTGAGC
AACTGATAGCTGTCGCTGTCAACTGTCACTGTAATACGCTGCTTCATAGCATACCTCTTTTTGACATACT
TCGGGTATACATATCAGTATATATTCTTATACCGCAAAAATCAGCGCGCAAATACGCATACTGTTATCTG
GCTTTTAGTAAGCCGGATCCACGCGTTTACGCCCCGCCCTGCCACTCATCGCAGTACTGTTGTAATTCAT
TAAGCATTCTGCCGACATGGAAGCCATCACAAACGGCATGATGAACCTGAATCGCCAGCGGCATCAGCAC
CTTGTCGCCTTGCGTATAATATTTGCCCATGGTGAAAACGGGGGCGAAGAAGTTGTCCATATTGGCCACG
TTTAAATCAAAACTGGTGAAACTCACCCAGGGATTGGCTGAGACGAAAAACATATTCTCAATAAACCCTT
TAGGGAAATAGGCCAGGTTTTCACCGTAACACGCCACATCTTGCGAATATATGTGTAGAAACTGCCGGAA
ATCGTCGTGGTATTCACTCCAGAGCGATGAAAACGTTTCAGTTTGCTCATGGAAAACGGTGTAACAAGGG
TGAACACTATCCCATATCACCAGCTCACCGTCTTTCATTGCCATACGGAATTCCGGATGAGCATTCATCA
GGCGGGCAAGAATGTGAATAAAGGCCGGATAAAACTTGTGCTTATTTTTCTTTACGGTCTTTAAAAAGGC
CGTAATATCCAGCTGAACGGTCTGGTTATAGGTACATTGAGCAACTGACTGAAATGCCTCAAAATGTTCT
TTACGATGCCATTGGGATATATCAACGGTGGTATATCCAGTGATTTTTTTCTCCATTTTAGCTTCCTTAG
CTCCTGAAAATCTCGACGGATCCTAACTCAAAATCCACACATTATACGAGCCGGAAGCATAAAGTGTAAA
GCCTGGGGTGCCTAATGCGGCCGCCATAGTGACTGGATATGTTGTGTTTTACAGTATTATGTAGTCTGTT
TTTTATGCAAAATCTAATTTAATATATTGATATTTATATCATTTTACGTTTCTCGTTCAGCTTTTTTGTA
CAAACTTGTGATATCGAATTCGCTAGCTACCTTTCTCTTCTTTTTTGGATCTACCTTTCTCTTCTTTTTT
GGGGATCCACTAGTTCAGCTCTTCTGCATTAGAAGTTTTGTTTCAAGGTCCACAATTCTCTAAAGGAGAA
GAATTATTCACTGGTGTTGTCCCAATTTTGGTTGAATTAGATGGTGATGTTAATGGTCACAAATTTTCTG
TCTCCGGTGAAGGTGAAGGTGATGCTACTTACGGTAAATTGACCTTAAAATTTATTTGTACTACTGGTAA
ATTGCCAGTTCCATGGCCAACCTTAGTCACTACTTTCGGTTATGGTGTTCAATGTTTTGCGAGATACCCA
GATCATATGAAACAACATGACTTTTTCAAGTCTGCCATGCCAGAAGGTTATGTTCAAGAAAGAACTATTT
TTTTCAAAGATGACGGTAACTACAAGACCAGAGCTGAAGTCAAGTTTGAAGGTGATACCTTAGTTAATAG
AATCGAATTAAAAGGTATTGATTTTAAAGAAGATGGTAACATTTTAGGTCACAAATTGGAATACAACTAT
AACTCTCACAATGTTTACATCATGGCTGACAAACAAAAGAATGGTATCAAAGTTAACTTCAAAATTAGAC
ACAACATTGAAGATGGTTCTGTTCAATTAGCTGACCATTATCAACAAAATACTCCAATTGGTGATGGTCC
AGTCTTGTTACCAGACAACCATTACTTATCCACTCAATCTGCCTTATCCAAAGATCCAAACGAAAAGAGA
GACCACATGGTCTTGTTAGAATTTGTTACTGCTGCTGGTATTACCCATGGTATGGATGAATTGTACAAAA
CTAGTCATCATCATCACCATCATCATCACCATCATTAATCTAGAGGGCCCTTCGAAGGTAAGCCTATCCC
TAACCCTCTCCTCGGTCTCGATTCTACGCGTACCGGTCATCATCACCATCACCATTGAGTTTAAACCCGC
TGATCCTAGAGGGCCGCATCATGTAATTAGTTATGTCACGCTTACATTCACGCCCTCCCCCCACATCCGC
TCTAACCGAAAAGGAAGGAGTTAGACAACCTGAAGTCTAGGTCCCTATTTATTTTTTTATAGTTATGTTA
GTATTAAGAACGTTATTTATATTTCAAATTTTTCTTTTTTTTCTGTACAGACGCGTGTACGCATGTAACA
TTATACTGAAAACCTTGCTTGAGAAGGTTTTGGGACGCTCGAAGGCTTTAATTTGCAAGCTGCGGCCCTG
CATTAATGAATCGGCCAACGCGCGGGGAGAGGCGGTTTGCGTATTGGGCGCTCTTTCGCTTCCTCGCTCA
CTGACTCGCTGCGCTCGGTCGTTCGGCTGCGGCGAGCGGTATCAGCTCACTCAAAGGCGGTAATACGGTT
ATCCACAGAATCAGGGGATAACGCAGGAAAGAACATGTGAGCAAAAGGCCAGCAAAAGCCCAGGAACCGT
AAAAAGGCCGCGTTGCTGGCGTTTTTCCATAGGCTCCGCCCCCCTGACGAGCATCACAAAAATCGACGCT
CAAGTCAGAGGTGGCGAAACCCGACAGGACTATAAAGATACCAGGCGTTTCCCCCTGGAAGCTCCCTCGT
GCGCTCTCCTGTTCCGACCCTGCCGCTTACCGGATACCTGTCCGCCTTTCTCCCTTCGGGAAGCGTGGCG
CTTTCTCATAGCTCACGCTGTAGGTATCTCAGTTCGGTGTAGGTCGTTCGCTCCAAGCTGGGCTGTGTGC
ACGAACCCCCCGTTCAGCCCGACCGCTGCGCCTTATCCGGTAACTATCGTCTTGAGTCCAACCCGGTAAG
ACACGACTTATCGCCACTGGCAGCAGCCACTGGTAACAGGATTAGCAGAGCGAGGTATGTAGGCGGTGCT
ACAGAGTTCTTGAAGTGGTGGCCTAACTACGGCTACACTAGAAGGACAGTATTTGGTATCTGCGCTCTGC
TGAAGCCAGTTACCTTCGGAAAAAGAGTTGGTAGCTCTTGATCCGGCAAACAAACCACCGCTGGTAGCGG
TGGTTTTTTTGTTTGCAAGCAGCAGATTACGCGCAGAAAAAAAGGATCTCAAGAAGATCCTTTGATCTTT
TCTACGGGGTCTGACGCTCAGTGGAACGAAAACTCACGTTAAGGGATTTTGGTCATGAGATTATCAAAAA
GGATCTTCACCTAGATCCTTTTAAATTAAAAATGAAGTTTTAAATCAATCTAAAGTATATATGAGTAAAC
TTGGTCTGACAGTTACCAATGCTTAATCAGTGAGGCACCTATCTCAGCGATCTGTCTATTTCGTTCATCC
ATAGTTGCCTGACTCCCCGTCGTGTAGATAACTACGATACGGGAGCGCTTACCATCTGGCCCCAGTGCTG
CAATGATACCGCGAGACCCACGCTCACCGGCTCCAGATTTATCAGCAATAAACCAGCCAGCCGGAAGGGC
CGAGCGCAGAAGTGGTCCTGCAACTTTATCCGCCTCCATCCAGTCTATTAATTGTTGCCGGGAAGCTAGA
GTAAGTAGTTCGCCAGTTAATAGTTTGCGCAACGTTGTTGGCATTGCTACAGGCATCGTGGTGTCACTCT
CGTCGTTTGGTATGGCTTCATTCAGCTCCGGTTCCCAACGATCAAGGCGAGTTACATGATCCCCCATGTT
GTGCAAAAAAGCGGTTAGCTCCTTCGGTCCTCCGATCGTTGTCAGAAGTAAGTTGGCCGCAGTGTTATCA
CTCATGGTTATGGCAGCACTGCATAATTCTCTTACTGTCATGCCATCCGTAAGATGCTTTTCTGTGACTG
GTGAGTACTCAACCAAGTCATTCTGAGAATAGTGTATGCGGCGACCGAGTTGCTCTTGCCCGGCGTCAAT
ACGGGATAATAGTGTATCACATAGCAGAACTTTAAAAGTGCTCATCATTGGAAAACGTTCTTCGGGGCGA
AAACTCTCAAGGATCTTACCGCTGTTGAGATCCAGTTCGATGTAACCCACTCGTGCACCCAACTGATCTT
CAGCATCTTTTACTTTCACCAGCGTTTCTGGGTGAGCAAAAACAGGAAGGCAAAATGCCGCAAAAAAGGG
AATAAGGGCGACACGGAAATGTTGAATACTCATACTCTTCCTTTTTCAATGGGTAATAACTGATATAATT
AAATTGAAGCTCTAATTTGTGAGTTTAGTATACATGCATTTACTTATAATACAGTTTTTTAGTTTTGCTG
GCCGCATCTTCTCAAATATGCTTCCCAGCCTGCTTTTCTGTAACGTTCACCCTCTACCTTAGCATCCCTT
CCCTTTGCAAATAGTCCTCTTCCAACAATAATAATGTCAGATCCTGTAGAGACCACATCATCCACGGTTC
TATACTGTTGACCCAATGCGTCTCCCTTGTCATCTAAACCCACACCGGGTGTCATAATCAACCAATCGTA
ACCTTCATCTCTTCCACCCATGTCTCTTTGAGCAATAAAGCCGATAACAAAATCTTTGTCGCTTTTCGCA
ATGTCAACAGTACCCTTAGTATATTCTCCAGTAGATAGGGAGCCCTTGCATGACAATTCTGCTAACATCA
AAAGGCCTCTAGGTTCCTTTGTTACTTCTTCTGCCGCCTGCTTCAAACCGCTAACAATACCTGGGCCCAC
CACACCGTGTGCATTCGTAATGTCTGCCCATTCTGCTATTCTGTATACACCCGCAGAGTACTGCAATTTG
ACTGTATTACCAATGTCAGCAAATTTTCTGTCTTCGAAGAGTAAAAAATTGTACTTGGCGGATAATGCCT
TTAGCGGCTTAACTGTGCCCTCCATGGAAAAATCAGTCAAGATATCCACATGTGTTTTTAGTAAACAAAT
TTTGGGACCTAATGCTTCAACTAACTCCAGTAATTCCTTGGTGGTACGAACATCCAATGAAGCACACAAG
TTTGTTTGCTTTTCGTGCATGATATTAAATAGCTTGGCAGCAACAGGACTAGGATGAGTAGCAGCACGTT
CCTTATATGTAGCTTTCGACATGATTTATCTTCGTTTCCTGCAGGTTTTTGTTCTGTGCAGTTGGGTTAA
GAATACTGGGCAATTTCATGTTTCTTCAACACTACATATGCGTATATATACCAATCTAAGTCTGTGCTCC
TTCCTTCGTTCTTCCTTCTGTTCGGAGATTACCGAATCAAAAAAATTTCAAAGAAACCGAAATCAAAAAA
AAGAATAAAAAAAAAATGATGAATTGAATTGAAAAGCTAGCTTATCGATGATAAGCTGTCAAAGATGAGA
ATTAATTCCACGGACTATAGACTATACTAGATACTCCGTCTACTGTACGATACACTTCCGCTCAGGTCCT
TGTCCTTTAACGAGGCCTTACCACTCTTTTGTTACTCTATTGATCCAGCTCAGCAAAGGCAGTGTGATCT
AAGATTCTATCTTCGCGATGTAGTAAAACTAGCTAGACCGAGAAAGAGACTAGAAATGCAAAAGGCACTT
CTACAATGGCTGCCATCATTATTATCCGATGTGACGCTGCAGCTTCTCAATGATATTCGAATACGCTTTG
AGGAGATACAGCCTAATATCCGACAAACTGTTTTACAGATTTACGATCGTACTTGTTACCCATCATTGAA
TTTTGAACATCCGAACCTGGGAGTTTTCCCTGAAACAGATAGTATATTTGAACCTGTATAATAATATATA
GTCTAGCGCTTTACGGAAGACAATGTATGTATTTCGGTTCCTGGAGAAACTATTGCATCTATTGCATAGG
TAATCTTGCACGTCGCATCCCCGGTTCATTTTCTGCGTTTCCATCTTGCACTTCAATAGCATATCTTTGT
TAACGAAGCATCTGTGCTTCATTTTGTAGAACAAAAATGCAACGCGAGAGCGCTAATTTTTCAAACAAAG
AATCTGAGCTGCATTTTTACAGAACAGAAATGCAACGCGAAAGCGCTATTTTACCAACGAAGAATCTGTG
CTTCATTTTTGTAAAACAAAAATGCAACGCGACGAGAGCGCTAATTTTTCAAACAAAGAATCTGAGCTGC
ATTTTTACAGAACAGAAATGCAACGCGAGAGCGCTATTTTACCAACAAAGAATCTATACTTCTTTTTTGT
TCTACAAAAATGCATCCCGAGAGCGCTATTTTTCTAACAAAGCATCTTAGATTACTTTTTTTCTCCTTTG
TGCGCTCTATAATGCAGTCTCTTGATAACTTTTTGCACTGTAGGTCCGTTAAGGTTAGAAGAAGGCTACT
TTGGTGTCTATTTTCTCTTCCATAAAAAAAGCCTGACTCCACTTCCCGCGTTTACTGATTACTAGCGAAG
CTGCGGGTGCATTTTTTCAAGATAAAGGCATCCCCGATTATATTCTATACCGATGTGGATTGCGCATACT
TTGTGAACAGAAAGTGATAGCGTTGATGATTCTTCATTGGTCAGAAAATTATGAACGGTTTCTTCTATTT
TGTCTCTATATACTACGTATAGGAAATGTTTACATTTTCGTATTGTTTTCGATTCACTCTATGAATAGTT
CTTACTACAATTTTTTTGTCTAAAGAGTAATACTAGAGATAAACATAAAAAATGTAGAGGTCGAGTTTAG
ATGCAAGTTCAAGGAGCGAAAGGTGGATGGGTAGGTTATATAGGGATATAGCACAGAGATATATAGCAAA
GAGATACTTTTGAGCAATGTTTGTGGAAGCGGTATTCGCAATGGGAAGCTCC
[37 nt withheld, positions 7823-7859]
A
[37 nt withheld, positions 7861-7897]
ATTTTGTTAAAATTCGCGTTAAATTTTTGTTAAATCAGCTCATTTTTTAACGAATAGCCCGAAATCGGCA
AAATCCCTTATAAATCAAAAGAATAGACCGAGATAGGGTTGAGTGTTGTTCCAGTTTCCAACAAGAGTCC
ACTATTAAAGAACGTGGACTCCAACGTCAAAGG
[49 nt withheld, positions 8071-8119]
T
[91 nt withheld, positions 8121-8211]
G
[124 nt withheld, positions 8213-8336]
GGGGATCGATCCACTAGT
Features (pLannotate 1.2.2; 22 found; start..end, strand, type, name):
      2..443     +  promoter       GAL1 promoter: S. cerevisiae GAL1; inducible promoter, regulated by Gal4
    475..493     +  promoter       T7 promoter: promoter for bacteriophage T7 RNA polymerase
    573..875     -  CDS            ccdB: CCDB_ECOLI - Also known as G, letB, letD. Experimental evidence at protein level: Swiss-Prot protein existence level 1. Toxic component of a type II toxin-antitoxin (TA) system, functioning in plasmid maintainence. Responsible for the post- segregational killing (PSK) of plasmid-free cells, also referred to as a plasmid addiction system. Half-life of over 2 hours. Cell killing by CcdB is accompanied by filamentation, defects in chromosome and plasmid segregation, defects in cell division, formation of anucleate cells, decreased DNA synthesis and plasmid loss. Interferes with the activity of DN
    880..1038    -  CDS            ccdA (fragment): CCDA_ECO57 - Also known as H, letA. Experimental evidence at protein level: Swiss-Prot protein existence level 1. Antitoxin component of a type II toxin-antitoxin (TA) system which inhibits the post-segregational killing (PSK) of plasmid-free cells, also referred to as a plasmid addiction system. Binds to and blocks the activity of CcdB; will also remove bound CcdB protein from the CcdB-GyrA complex by forming a CcdA-CcdB complex, a process termed rejuvenation. Functions as a transcriptional corepressor for the ccdAB operon, repression also requires CcdB (By similarity). From Escherichia coli
   1217..1876    -  CDS            CmR: chloramphenicol acetyltransferase; cat; confers resistance to chloramphenicol
   1877..1906    -  promoter       cat promoter (fragment): promoter of the E. coli cat gene encoding chloramphenicol acetyltransferase
   1930..1960    -  promoter       lac UV5 promoter: E. coli lac promoter with an "up" mutation
   1985..2109    -  protein_bind   attR1: mutant version of attR; recombination site for the Gateway® LR reaction LR Clonase™
   2128..2148    -  CDS            SV40 NLS: nuclear localization signal of SV40 (simian virus 40) large T antigen
   2152..2172    -  CDS            SV40 NLS: nuclear localization signal of SV40 (simian virus 40) large T antigen
   2229..2939    +  CDS            GFPmut3: GFPmut3 is a basic (constitutively fluorescent) green fluorescent protein published in 1996, derived from Aequorea victoria. It is reported to be a very rapidly-maturing weak dimer.
   2997..3038    +  CDS            V5 tag: epitope tag from simian virus 5
   3099..3346    +  terminator     CYC1 terminator: S. cerevisiae CYC1; transcription terminator for CYC1
   3358..3411    -  CDS            lacI (fragment): lac repressor; lacI; The lac repressor binds to the lac operator to inhibit transcription in E. coli. This inhibition can be relieved by adding lactose or isopropyl-β-D-thiogalactopyranoside (IPTG).
   3594..4182    -  rep_origin     ori: high-copy-number ColE1/pMB1/pBR322/pUC origin of replication
   4353..5213    -  CDS            AmpR: β-lactamase; bla; confers resistance to ampicillin, carbenicillin, and related antibiotics
   5214..5230    -  promoter       AmpR promoter (fragment): bla
   5309..6112    -  CDS            URA3: orotidine-5'-phosphate decarboxylase, required for uracil biosynthesis; S. cerevisiae URA3; yeast auxotrophic marker, counterselectable with 5-fluoroorotic acid (5-FOA)
   6113..6328    -  promoter       URA3 promoter: S. cerevisiae URA3
   6353..6778    +  CDS            RAF1 (fragment): RAF_YEAST - Experimental evidence at transcript level: Swiss-Prot protein existence level 2. Antagonizes transcriptional repression of recombinase FLP by REP1-REP2. May play a role in plasmid partitioning. From Saccharomyces cerevisiae (strain ATCC 204508 / S288c) (Baker's yeast).
   6932..7812    -  rep_origin     2μ ori: yeast 2μ plasmid origin of replication
   7823..8336    -  rep_origin     M13 ori (sequence partly withheld): M13 bacteriophage origin of replication; arrow indicates direction of (+) strand synthesis
