[The description below was written by a language model from this plasmid's Addgene catalogue record and pLannotate feature annotations shown in this document.]
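Description:
pYEXC3GH is an empty-backbone expression vector for Saccharomyces cerevisiae, derived from pYES2/CT and adapted for FX (fragment exchange) cloning. It is an E. coli–yeast shuttle plasmid. In bacteria it replicates from a ColE1/pUC-type origin (the catalogue nonetheless lists it as low copy) and is selected with ampicillin through the β-lactamase gene, plus chloramphenicol while the cloning cassette is present. In yeast it is maintained episomally through the 2μ origin, next to which lies an annotated fragment of the 2μ RAF1 gene, and it is selected by URA3 complementation of uracil auxotrophy. An M13/f1-type phage origin is also annotated.

Expression is driven by the galactose-inducible, Gal4-regulated GAL1 promoter and ended by the CYC1 terminator; a T7 promoter lies just downstream of GAL1. Between them, in reverse orientation, is a counterselection stuffer carrying the ccdB toxin gene, a ccdA fragment and a chloramphenicol acetyltransferase gene. This explains the propagation in the ccdB-tolerant strain DB3.1. When an open reading frame replaces the cassette, the toxin is lost, so recombinants can be recovered in ordinary ccdB-sensitive strains. The attR1 site and the short SV40 NLS matches annotated at the cassette edge probably reflect the cassette's origin or automated annotation rather than functional parts of the design.

According to the catalogue, an inserted gene is fused at its C terminus to a 3C (PreScission) protease site, GFP and a 10x His tag. The feature table detects the GFP (as GFPmut3) but not the protease site or His tag, and it shows a V5 epitope downstream, retained from the parent vector. The GFP fusion lets expression be followed by fluorescence, the His tag supports affinity purification, and 3C cleavage removes both. This fits the high-throughput cloning for structural biology described in the associated publication.
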