Addgene plasmid #49027: pYEXC3GH
Purpose: (Empty Backbone) FX cloning Saccharomyces cerevisiae expression vector with GAL1 promoter and C-terminal 3C protease cleavage site, GFP and 10x His tag
Depositing lab: Raimund Dutzler & Eric Geertsma. Depositing organization: University of Zurich. Publication: A versatile and efficient high-throughput cloning tool for structural biology. Geertsma ER, Dutzler R. Biochemistry. 2011 Apr 19;50(15):3272-8. Epub 2011 Mar 25. 10.1021/bi200178z PubMed 21410291.
Backbone
  Vector backbone: pYES2/CT
  Backbone manufacturer: Invitrogen
  Backbone size (bp): 8362
  Modifications to backbone: modified for compatibility with FX cloning and added tags/fusion proteins
  Vector type: Yeast Expression
  Promoter: GAL1
  Selectable markers: URA3
  Tag / fusion protein: 3C protease site (PreScission site) (C terminal on backbone); GFP (C terminal on backbone); decaHIS (10x His) (C terminal on backbone)
Growth in bacteria
  Bacterial resistance: Chloramphenicol and Ampicillin, 25 & 100 μg/mL
  Growth temperature: 37°C
  Growth strain: DB3.1
  Copy number: Low Copy
Gene/Insert
  Cloning method: Unknown
  Sequencing primers: 5′ GAL1; 3′ CYC1
Terms and licenses: Academic/Nonprofit Terms; Industry Terms: Not Available to Industry
Depositor comments: Constructed by Dr. Stephan Schenck, Dutzler lab, Dept of Biochemistry, University of Zurich, Switzerland. The ampicillin resistance cassette is located at bp# 4361-5221.
How to cite: pYEXC3GH was a gift from Raimund Dutzler & Eric Geertsma (Addgene plasmid # 49027 ; http://n2t.net/addgene:49027 ; RRID:Addgene_49027)
