>Addgene plasmid #49027 | pYEXC3GH | addgene partial sequence | sequence record 79577 | CAT-R 5'-GCAACTGACTGAAATGCCTC-3'
TCAACGGTGGTATATCCAGTGATTTTTTTCTCCATTTTAGCTTCCTTAGCTCCTGAAAATCTCGACGGAT
CCTAACTCAAAATCCACACATTATACGAGCCGGAAGCATAAAGTGTAAAGCCTGGGGTGCCTAATGCGGC
CGCCATAGTGACTGGATATGTTGTGTTTTACAGTATTATGTAGTCTGTTTTTTATGCAAAATCTAATTTA
ATATATTGATATTTATATCATTTTACGTTTCTCGTTCAGCTTTTTTGTACAAACTTGTGATATCGAATTC
GCTAGCTACCTTTCTCTTCTTTTTTGGATCTACCTTTCTCTTCTTTTTTGGGGATCCACTAGTTCAGCTC
TTCTGCATTAGAAGTTTTGTTTCAAGGTCCACAATTCTCTAAAGGAGAAGAATTATTCACTGGTGTTGTC
CCAATTTTGGTTGAATTAGATGGTGATGTTAATGGTCACAAATTTTCTGTCTCCGGTGAAGGTGAAGGTG
ATGCTACTTACGGTAAATTGACCTTAAAATTTATTTGTACTACTGGTAAATTGCCAGTTCCATGGCCAAC
CTTAGTCACTACTTTCGGTTATGGTGTTCAATGTTTTGCGAGATACCCAGATCATATGAAACAACATGAC
TTTTTCAAGTCTGCCATGCCAGAAGGTTATGTTCAAGAAAGAACTATTTTTTTCAAAGATGACGGTAACT
ACAAGACCAGAGCTGAAGTCAAGTTTGAAGGTGATACCTTAGTTAATAGAATCGAATTAAAAGGTATTGA
TTTTAAAGAAGATGGTAACATTTTAGGTCACAAATTGGAATACAACTATAACTCTCACAATGTTTACATC
ATGGCTGACAAACAAAAGAATGG
