>Addgene plasmid #49027 | pYEXC3GH | addgene partial sequence | sequence record 80657 | CYC1 5'-GCGTGAATGTAAGCGTGAC-3'
ACTCAATGGTGATGGTGATGATGACCGGTACGCGTAGAATCGAGACCGAGGAGAGGGTTAGGGATAGGCT
TACCTTCGAAGGGCCCTCTAGATTAATGATGGTGATGATGATGGTGATGATGATGACTAGTTTTGTACAA
TTCATCCATACCATGGGTAATACCAGCAGCAGTAACAAATTCTAACAAGACCATGTGGTCTCTCTTTTCG
TTTGGATCTTTGGATAAGGCAGATTGAGTGGATAAGTAATGGTTGTCTGGTAACAAGACTGGACCATCAC
CAATTGGAGTATTTTGTTGATAATGGTCAGCTAATTGAACAGAACCATCTTCAATGTTGTGTCTAATTTT
GAAGTTAACTTTGATACCATTCTTTTGTTTGTCAGCCATGATGTAAACATTGTGAGAGTTATAGTTGTAT
TCCAATTTGTGACCTAAAATGTTACCATCTTCTTTAAAATCAATACCTTTTAATTCGATTCTATTAACTA
AGGTATCACCTTCAAACTTGACTTCAGCTCTGGTCTTGTAGTTACCGTCATCTTTGAAAAAAATAGTTCT
TTCTTGAACATAACCTTCTGGCATGGCAGACTTGAAAAAGTCATGTTGTTTCATATGATCTGGGTATCTC
GCAAAACATTGAACACCATAACCGAAAGTAGTGACTAAGGTTGGCCATGGAACTGGCAATTTACCAGTAG
TACAAATAAATTTTAAGGTCAATTTACCGTAAGTAGCATCACCTTCACCTTCACCGGAGACAGAAAATTT
GTGACCATTAACATCACCATCTAATTCAACCAAAATTGGGACAACACCAGTGAATAATTCTTCTCCTTTA
GAGAATTGTGGACCTTGAAACAAAACTTCTAATGCAGAAGAGCTGAACTAGTGGATCCCCAAAAAAGAAG
AGAAAGGTAGATCCAAAAAAGAAGAGAAAGGTAGCTAGCGAAT
